Addgene plasmid #46654: pcDNA3.2 mir-1-1 reporter cel-mir-43-44 context
Depositing lab: David Bartel. Depositing organization: Whitehead Institute for Biomedical Research. Publication: Beyond Secondary Structure: Primary-Sequence Determinants License Pri-miRNA Hairpins for Processing. Auyeung VC, Ulitsky I, McGeary SE, Bartel DP. Cell. 2013 Feb 14;152(4):844-58. doi: 10.1016/j.cell.2013.01.031. PubMed 23415231.
Backbone
  Vector backbone: pcDNA3.2 V5-DEST mir-1-1 reporter
  Backbone manufacturer: Bartel lab (Addgene plasmid# 46646)
  Backbone size w/o insert (bp): 8038
  Vector type: Mammalian Expression, RNAi
  Selectable markers: Neomycin (select with G418)
Growth in bacteria
  Bacterial resistance: Ampicillin, 100 μg/mL
  Growth temperature: 37°C
  Growth strain: DH5alpha
  Copy number: High Copy
Gene/Insert
  Gene/Insert name: cel-mir-43-44 context (alt name: mir-43-44 context pri-mRNA)
  Species: C. elegans (nematode)
  Promoter: CMV
  Tag / fusion protein: hsa-mir-1-1 (C terminal on insert); V5 (C terminal on backbone)
  Cloning method: Gateway Cloning
  Sequencing primers: 5′ CMV-F; 3′ TK-pA-R
Terms and licenses: Academic/Nonprofit Terms; Industry Terms: Not Available to Industry
How to cite: pcDNA3.2 mir-1-1 reporter cel-mir-43-44 context was a gift from David Bartel (Addgene plasmid # 46654 ; http://n2t.net/addgene:46654 ; RRID:Addgene_46654)
