[The description below was written by a language model from this plasmid's Addgene catalogue record and pLannotate feature annotations shown in this document.]
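Description:
pcDNA3.2 mir-1-1 reporter cel-mir-43-44 context is a mammalian expression plasmid for studying microRNA biogenesis. It was made by Gateway recombination into a pcDNA3.2 V5-DEST derivative that already carries a human mir-1-1 hairpin. It is propagated in E. coli as a high-copy plasmid through a ColE1/pUC-type origin and ampicillin resistance (AmpR with its own promoter), and it also carries an f1 origin. For selection in mammalian cells, an SV40 enhancer/early promoter drives a neomycin phosphotransferase gene followed by an SV40 poly(A) signal, allowing G418 selection. The catalogue gives a backbone size of 8,038 bp without insert, whereas the annotated full sequence is 6,224 nt. This is consistent with loss of the Gateway destination cassette on recombination, although the record does not explain the difference.

The payload is a single CMV enhancer/promoter-driven transcript. Between the attB1 and attB2 sites lies a C. elegans genomic fragment containing the neighbouring mir-43 and mir-44 hairpins in their native flanking sequence context. The hsa-mir-1-1 hairpin sits immediately downstream of attB2, followed by the backbone V5 tag sequence and the HSV TK polyadenylation signal. A T7 promoter lies upstream of attB1. Because the nematode hairpins and human mir-1 are made from the same primary transcript, mir-1 presumably serves as a co-transcribed internal reference against which processing of the test hairpins can be normalised in transfected cells. No protein-coding insert is listed, so the V5 tag appears to be a leftover of the backbone. The associated publication title concerns primary-sequence determinants that license pri-miRNA hairpins for processing, which fits use of this construct to test how nematode pri-miRNAs are processed in mammalian cells.
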