Features (pLannotate 1.2.2; 25 found; start..end, strand, type, name):
     36..80      -  misc_feature   bom (fragment): basis of mobility region from pBR322
    235..614     +  enhancer       CMV enhancer: human cytomegalovirus immediate early enhancer
    615..818     +  promoter       CMV promoter: human cytomegalovirus (CMV) immediate early promoter
    814..847     +  LTR            5' LTR (truncated) (fragment): truncated 5' long terminal repeat (LTR) from HIV-1
    863..881     +  promoter       T7 promoter: promoter for bacteriophage T7 RNA polymerase
    911..935     +  protein_bind   attB1: mutant version of attB; recombination site for the Gateway® BP reaction BP Clonase™
    980..1078    +  ncRNA          mir-43 (fragment): Accession: RF00795 - microRNA mir-43
   1095..1187    +  ncRNA          mir-44: Accession: RF00710 - microRNA mir-44
   1337..1361    -  protein_bind   attB2: mutant version of attB; recombination site for the Gateway® BP reaction BP Clonase™
   1439..1515    +  ncRNA          mir-1: Accession: RF00103 - mir-1 microRNA precursor family
   1714..1755    +  CDS            V5 tag: epitope tag from simian virus 5
   1839..1887    +  polyA_signal   HSV TK poly(A) signal: herpes simplex virus thymidine kinase polyadenylation signal (Cole and Stacy, 1985)
   1978..1994    -  polyA_signal   bGH poly(A) signal (fragment): bovine growth hormone polyadenylation signal
   2089..2517    +  rep_origin     f1 ori (sequence partly withheld): f1 bacteriophage origin of replication; arrow indicates direction of (+) strand synthesis
   2531..2860    +  promoter       SV40 promoter: SV40 enhancer and early promoter
   2927..3718    +  CDS            neo: KKA2_KLEPN - Also known as kan, nptII. Experimental evidence at protein level: Swiss-Prot protein existence level 1. Resistance to kanamycin, neomycin, paromomycin, ribostamycin, butirosin and gentamicin B. From Klebsiella pneumoniae.
   3744..3902    +  CDS            ble (fragment): BLE_KLEPN - Experimental evidence at protein level: Swiss-Prot protein existence level 1. Binding protein with a strong affinity to the bleomycin family of antibiotics. Binds to CL990; an antimitotic-antibiotic compound. From Klebsiella pneumoniae.
   3897..4018    +  polyA_signal   SV40 poly(A) signal: SV40 polyadenylation signal
   4091..4107    -  protein_bind   lac operator: The lac repressor binds to the lac operator to inhibit transcription in E. coli. This inhibition can be relieved by adding lactose or isopropyl-β-D-thiogalactopyranoside (IPTG). lac repressor encoded by lacI
   4115..4145    -  promoter       lac promoter: promoter for the E. coli lac operon
   4160..4181    -  protein_bind   CAP binding site: CAP binding activates transcription in the presence of cAMP. E. coli catabolite activator protein
   4194..4286    -  CDS            lacI (fragment): lac repressor; lacI; The lac repressor binds to the lac operator to inhibit transcription in E. coli. This inhibition can be relieved by adding lactose or isopropyl-β-D-thiogalactopyranoside (IPTG).
   4469..5057    -  rep_origin     ori: high-copy-number ColE1/pMB1/pBR322/pUC origin of replication
   5228..6088    -  CDS            AmpR: β-lactamase; bla; confers resistance to ampicillin, carbenicillin, and related antibiotics
   6089..6193    -  promoter       AmpR promoter: bla
>Addgene plasmid #46654 | pcDNA3.2 mir-1-1 reporter cel-mir-43-44 context | depositor full sequence | sequence record 117357 | pcDNA3.2 mir-1-1 reporter cel-mir-43-44 context sequence 6224 bps
GACGGATCGGGAGATCTCCCGATCCCCTATGGTCGACTCTCAGTACAATCTGCTCTGATGCCGCATAGTT
AAGCCAGTATCTGCTCCCTGCTTGTGTGTTGGAGGTCGCTGAGTAGTGCGCGAGCAAAATTTAAGCTACA
ACAAGGCAAGGCTTGACCGACAATTGCATGAAGAATCTGCTTAGGGTTAGGCGTTTTGCGCTGCTTCGCG
ATGTACGGGCCAGATATACGCGTTGACATTGATTATTGACTAGTTATTAATAGTAATCAATTACGGGGTC
ATTAGTTCATAGCCCATATATGGAGTTCCGCGTTACATAACTTACGGTAAATGGCCCGCCTGGCTGACCG
CCCAACGACCCCCGCCCATTGACGTCAATAATGACGTATGTTCCCATAGTAACGCCAATAGGGACTTTCC
ATTGACGTCAATGGGTGGACTATTTACGGTAAACTGCCCACTTGGCAGTACATCAAGTGTATCATATGCC
AAGTACGCCCCCTATTGACGTCAATGACGGTAAATGGCCCGCCTGGCATTATGCCCAGTACATGACCTTA
TGGGACTTTCCTACTTGGCAGTACATCTACGTATTAGTCATCGCTATTACCATGGTGATGCGGTTTTGGC
AGTACATCAATGGGCGTGGATAGCGGTTTGACTCACGGGGATTTCCAAGTCTCCACCCCATTGACGTCAA
TGGGAGTTTGTTTTGGCACCAAAATCAACGGGACTTTCCAAAATGTCGTAACAACTCCGCCCCATTGACG
CAAATGGGCGGTAGGCGTGTACGGTGGGAGGTCTATATAAGCAGAGCTCTCTGGCTAACTAGAGAACCCA
CTGCTTACTGGCTTATCGAAATTAATACGACTCACTATAGGGAGACCCAAGCTGGCTAGTTAAGCTATCA
ACAAGTTTGTACAAAAAAGCAGGCTCTTCTTCACCGGGTTAACATCTACAGAGGTCCAAAAAGGGGTAAC
TATTGGCACTAGTCGCCCGTGACATCAAGAAACTAGTGATTATGCCAAACCACAGGGACATATCACAGTT
TACTTGCTGTCGCGGGCGGTGCTGAGTTTAAGGCCTCTGAAAAGAGAAAATGGCCAATCTGGATGTGCTC
GTTGGTCATAGACGTCAACACGAACTGTTCATATGACTAGAGACACATTCAGCTTGGCCTGCTTCTCTAG
TTTTGAATTTTTCAACAGTAAGTGATTAACTAACAAAACTTAGATGTTTACATATTAAGTATTAAAAATA
TCTTCGGTTTTGGAAGGGTAAGTTTTGATAACTTTTAGATCCATAGAGATATGACCGCTCAAGATTCAAA
ACAATGACCCAGCTTTCTTGTACAAAGTGGTTGATCTAGAGGGCCCGCAGTGGGGTCAGCTTCTACCGGG
GCGGCGTCCCGGGGTCTTGGAACTGCATGCAGACTGCCTGCTTGGGAAACATACTTCTTTATATGCCCAT
ATGGACCTGCTAAGCTATGGAATGTAAAGAAGTATGTATCTCAGGCCGGGACCTCTCTCGCCGCACTGAG
GGGCACTCCACACCACGGGGGCCGCCGCGGCCGACAGCCAGCCAGGCGGCTGTGGTGGGGGTGAGGCTGG
GGCGGCAGGCTGCCTGGGCGTTGGTGGACGGTCGTGTCCCCGCCAGCATTGTTCTGTCACTTTGCCTGTG
TCAGCAGGTGGAAGTGCTCACCAGACATTCGAAGGTAAGCCTATCCCTAACCCTCTCCTCGGTCTCGATT
CTACGCGTACCGGTTAGTAATGAGTTTAAACGGGGGAGGCTAACTGAAACACGGAAGGAGACAATACCGG
AAGGAACCCGCGCTATGACGGCAATAAAAAGACAGAATAAAACGCACGGGTGTTGGGTCGTTTGTTCATA
AACGCGGGGTTCGGTCCCAGGGCTGGCACTCTGTCGATACCCCACCGAGACCCCATTGGGGCCAATACGC
CCGCGTTTCTTCCTTTTCCCCACCCCACCCCCCAAGTTCGGGTGAAGGCCCAGGGCTCGCAGCCAACGTC
GGGGCGGCAGGCCCTGCCATAGCAGATCTGCGCAGCTGGGGCTCTAGGGGGTATCCCC
[124 nt withheld, positions 2089-2212]
C
[32 nt withheld, positions 2214-2245]
CA
[57 nt withheld, positions 2248-2304]
A
[49 nt withheld, positions 2306-2354]
CCTTTGACGTTGGAGTCCACGTTCTTT
[37 nt withheld, positions 2382-2418]
ACCCTATCTCGGTCTATTCTTTTGATTTATAAGGGATTTTGGGGATTTCGGCCTATTGGTTAAAAAATGA
GCTGATTTAACAAAAATTTAACGCGAATTAATTCTGTGGAATGTGTGTCAGTTAGGGTGTGGAAAGTCCC
CAGGCTCCCCAGCAGGCAGAAGTATGCAAAGCATGCATCTCAATTAGTCAGCAACCAGGTGTGGAAAGTC
CCCAGGCTCCCCAGCAGGCAGAAGTATGCAAAGCATGCATCTCAATTAGTCAGCAACCATAGTCCCGCCC
CTAACTCCGCCCATCCCGCCCCTAACTCCGCCCAGTTCCGCCCATTCTCCGCCCCATGGCTGACTAATTT
TTTTTATTTATGCAGAGGCCGAGGCCGCCTCTGCCTCTGAGCTATTCCAGAAGTAGTGAGGAGGCTTTTT
TGGAGGCCTAGGCTTTTGCAAAAAGCTCCCGGGAGCTTGTATATCCATTTTCGGATCTGATCAAGAGACA
GGATGAGGATCGTTTCGCATGATTGAACAAGATGGATTGCACGCAGGTTCTCCGGCCGCTTGGGTGGAGA
GGCTATTCGGCTATGACTGGGCACAACAGACAATCGGCTGCTCTGATGCCGCCGTGTTCCGGCTGTCAGC
GCAGGGGCGCCCGGTTCTTTTTGTCAAGACCGACCTGTCCGGTGCCCTGAATGAACTGCAGGACGAGGCA
GCGCGGCTATCGTGGCTGGCCACGACGGGCGTTCCTTGCGCAGCTGTGCTCGACGTTGTCACTGAAGCGG
GAAGGGACTGGCTGCTATTGGGCGAAGTGCCGGGGCAGGATCTCCTGTCATCTCACCTTGCTCCTGCCGA
GAAAGTATCCATCATGGCTGATGCAATGCGGCGGCTGCATACGCTTGATCCGGCTACCTGCCCATTCGAC
CACCAAGCGAAACATCGCATCGAGCGAGCACGTACTCGGATGGAAGCCGGTCTTGTCGATCAGGATGATC
TGGACGAAGAGCATCAGGGGCTCGCGCCAGCCGAACTGTTCGCCAGGCTCAAGGCGCGCATGCCCGACGG
CGAGGATCTCGTCGTGACCCATGGCGATGCCTGCTTGCCGAATATCATGGTGGAAAATGGCCGCTTTTCT
GGATTCATCGACTGTGGCCGGCTGGGTGTGGCGGACCGCTATCAGGACATAGCGTTGGCTACCCGTGATA
TTGCTGAAGAGCTTGGCGGCGAATGGGCTGACCGCTTCCTCGTGCTTTACGGTATCGCCGCTCCCGATTC
GCAGCGCATCGCCTTCTATCGCCTTCTTGACGAGTTCTTCTGAGCGGGACTCTGGGGTTCGCGAAATGAC
CGACCAAGCGACGCCCAACCTGCCATCACGAGATTTCGATTCCACCGCCGCCTTCTATGAAAGGTTGGGC
TTCGGAATCGTTTTCCGGGACGCCGGCTGGATGATCCTCCAGCGCGGGGATCTCATGCTGGAGTTCTTCG
CCCACCCCAACTTGTTTATTGCAGCTTATAATGGTTACAAATAAAGCAATAGCATCACAAATTTCACAAA
TAAAGCATTTTTTTCACTGCATTCTAGTTGTGGTTTGTCCAAACTCATCAATGTATCTTATCATGTCTGT
ATACCGTCGACCTCTAGCTAGAGCTTGGCGTAATCATGGTCATAGCTGTTTCCTGTGTGAAATTGTTATC
CGCTCACAATTCCACACAACATACGAGCCGGAAGCATAAAGTGTAAAGCCTGGGGTGCCTAATGAGTGAG
CTAACTCACATTAATTGCGTTGCGCTCACTGCCCGCTTTCCAGTCGGGAAACCTGTCGTGCCAGCTGCAT
TAATGAATCGGCCAACGCGCGGGGAGAGGCGGTTTGCGTATTGGGCGCTCTTCCGCTTCCTCGCTCACTG
ACTCGCTGCGCTCGGTCGTTCGGCTGCGGCGAGCGGTATCAGCTCACTCAAAGGCGGTAATACGGTTATC
CACAGAATCAGGGGATAACGCAGGAAAGAACATGTGAGCAAAAGGCCAGCAAAAGGCCAGGAACCGTAAA
AAGGCCGCGTTGCTGGCGTTTTTCCATAGGCTCCGCCCCCCTGACGAGCATCACAAAAATCGACGCTCAA
GTCAGAGGTGGCGAAACCCGACAGGACTATAAAGATACCAGGCGTTTCCCCCTGGAAGCTCCCTCGTGCG
CTCTCCTGTTCCGACCCTGCCGCTTACCGGATACCTGTCCGCCTTTCTCCCTTCGGGAAGCGTGGCGCTT
TCTCAATGCTCACGCTGTAGGTATCTCAGTTCGGTGTAGGTCGTTCGCTCCAAGCTGGGCTGTGTGCACG
AACCCCCCGTTCAGCCCGACCGCTGCGCCTTATCCGGTAACTATCGTCTTGAGTCCAACCCGGTAAGACA
CGACTTATCGCCACTGGCAGCAGCCACTGGTAACAGGATTAGCAGAGCGAGGTATGTAGGCGGTGCTACA
GAGTTCTTGAAGTGGTGGCCTAACTACGGCTACACTAGAAGGACAGTATTTGGTATCTGCGCTCTGCTGA
AGCCAGTTACCTTCGGAAAAAGAGTTGGTAGCTCTTGATCCGGCAAACAAACCACCGCTGGTAGCGGTGG
TTTTTTTGTTTGCAAGCAGCAGATTACGCGCAGAAAAAAAGGATCTCAAGAAGATCCTTTGATCTTTTCT
ACGGGGTCTGACGCTCAGTGGAACGAAAACTCACGTTAAGGGATTTTGGTCATGAGATTATCAAAAAGGA
TCTTCACCTAGATCCTTTTAAATTAAAAATGAAGTTTTAAATCAATCTAAAGTATATATGAGTAAACTTG
GTCTGACAGTTACCAATGCTTAATCAGTGAGGCACCTATCTCAGCGATCTGTCTATTTCGTTCATCCATA
GTTGCCTGACTCCCCGTCGTGTAGATAACTACGATACGGGAGGGCTTACCATCTGGCCCCAGTGCTGCAA
TGATACCGCGAGACCCACGCTCACCGGCTCCAGATTTATCAGCAATAAACCAGCCAGCCGGAAGGGCCGA
GCGCAGAAGTGGTCCTGCAACTTTATCCGCCTCCATCCAGTCTATTAATTGTTGCCGGGAAGCTAGAGTA
AGTAGTTCGCCAGTTAATAGTTTGCGCAACGTTGTTGCCATTGCTACAGGCATCGTGGTGTCACGCTCGT
CGTTTGGTATGGCTTCATTCAGCTCCGGTTCCCAACGATCAAGGCGAGTTACATGATCCCCCATGTTGTG
CAAAAAAGCGGTTAGCTCCTTCGGTCCTCCGATCGTTGTCAGAAGTAAGTTGGCCGCAGTGTTATCACTC
ATGGTTATGGCAGCACTGCATAATTCTCTTACTGTCATGCCATCCGTAAGATGCTTTTCTGTGACTGGTG
AGTACTCAACCAAGTCATTCTGAGAATAGTGTATGCGGCGACCGAGTTGCTCTTGCCCGGCGTCAATACG
GGATAATACCGCGCCACATAGCAGAACTTTAAAAGTGCTCATCATTGGAAAACGTTCTTCGGGGCGAAAA
CTCTCAAGGATCTTACCGCTGTTGAGATCCAGTTCGATGTAACCCACTCGTGCACCCAACTGATCTTCAG
CATCTTTTACTTTCACCAGCGTTTCTGGGTGAGCAAAAACAGGAAGGCAAAATGCCGCAAAAAAGGGAAT
AAGGGCGACACGGAAATGTTGAATACTCATACTCTTCCTTTTTCAATATTATTGAAGCATTTATCAGGGT
TATTGTCTCATGAGCGGATACATATTTGAATGTATTTAGAAAAATAAACAAATAGGGGTTCCGCGCACAT
TTCCCCGAAAAGTGCCACCTGACGTC
