>Addgene plasmid #46654 | pcDNA3.2 mir-1-1 reporter cel-mir-43-44 context | addgene partial sequence | sequence record 67898 | CMV-F 5'-CGCAAATGGGCGGTAGGCGTG-3'
ACTAGAGAACCCACTGCTTACTGGCTTATCGAAATTAATACGACTCACTATAGGGAGACCCAAGCTGGCT
AGTTAAGCTATCAACAAGTTTGTACAAAAAAGCAGGCTCTTCTTCACCGGGTTAACATCTACAGAGGTCC
AAAAAGGGGTAACTATTGGCACTAGTCGCCCGTGACATCAAGAAACTAGTGATTATGCCAAACCACAGGG
ACATATCACAGTTTACTTGCTGTCGCGGGCGGTGCTGAGTTTAAGGCCTCTGAAAAGAGAAAATGGCCAA
TCTGGATGTGCTCGTTGGTCATAGACGTCAACACGAACTGTTCATATGACTAGAGACACATTCAGCTTGG
CCTGCTTCTCTAGTTTTGAATTTTTCAACAGTAAGTGATTAACTAACAAAACTTAGATGTTTACATATTA
AGTATTAAAAATATCTTCGGTTTTGGAAGGGTAAGTTTTGATAACTTTTAGATCCATAGAGATATGACCG
CTCAAGATTCAAAACAATGACCCAGCTTTCTTGTACAAAGTGGTTGATCTAGAGGGCCCGCAGTGGGGTC
AGCTTCTACCGGGGCGGCGTCCCGGGGTCTTGGAACTGCATGCAGACTGCCTGCTTGGGAAACATACTTC
TTTATATGCCCATATGGACCTGCTAAGCTATGGAATGTAAAGAAGTATGTATCTCAGGCCGGGACCTCTC
TCGCCGCACTGAGGGGCACTCCACACCACGGGGGCCGCCGCGGCCGACAGCCAGCCAGGCGGCTGTGGTG
GGGGTGA
